>Addgene plasmid #188816 | Portal_prophage_Desulfurococcales_archaeon | addgene full sequence | sequence record 369935 | Addgene NGS Result
CCCGCCAACACCCGCTGACGCGCCCTGACGGGCTTGTCTGCTCCCGGCATCCGCTTACAGACAAGCTGTG
ACCGTCTCCGGGAGCTGCATGTGTCAGAGGTTTTCACCGTCATCACCGAAACGCGCGAGGCAGCAGATCA
ATTCGCGCGCGAAGGCGAAGCGGCATGCATAATGTGCCTGTCAAATGGACGAAGCAGGGATTCTGCAAAC
CCTATGCTACTCCGTCAAGCCGTCAATTGTCTGATTCGTTACCAATTATGACAACTTGACGGCTACATCA
TTCACTTTTTCTTCACAACCGGCACGGAACTCGCTCGGGCTGGCCCCGGTGCATTTTTTAAATACCCGCG
AGAAATAGAGTTGATCGTCAAAACCAACATTGCGACCGACGGTGGCGATAGGCATCCGGGTGGTGCTCAA
AAGCAGCTTCGCCTGGCTGATACGTTGGTCCTCGCGCCAGCTTAAGACGCTAATCCCTAACTGCTGGCGG
AAAAGATGTGACAGACGCGACGGCGACAAGCAAACATGCTGTGCGACGCTGGCGATATCAAAATTGCTGT
CTGCCAGGTGATCGCTGATGTACTGACAAGCCTCGCGTACCCGATTATCCATCGGTGGATGGAGCGACTC
GTTAATCGCTTCCATGCGCCGCAGTAACAATTGCTCAAGCAGATTTATCGCCAGCAGCTCCGAATAGCGC
CCTTCCCCTTGCCCGGCGTTAATGATTTGCCCAAACAGGTCGCTGAAATGCGGCTGGTGCGCTTCATCCG
GGCGAAAGAACCCCGTATTGGCAAATATTGACGGCCAGTTAAGCCATTCATGCCAGTAGGCGCGCGGACG
AAAGTAAACCCACTGGTGATACCATTCGCGAGCCTCCGGATGACGACCGTAGTGATGAATCTCTCCTGGC
GGGAACAGCAAAATATCACCCGGTCGGCAAACAAATTCTCGTCCCTGATTTTTCACCACCCCCTGACCGC
GAATGGTGAGATTGAGAATATAACCTTTCATTCCCAGCGGTCGGTCGATAAAAAAATCGAGATAACCGTT
GGCCTCAATCGGCGTTAAACCCGCCACCAGATGGGCATTAAACGAGTATCCCGGCAGCAGGGGATCATTT
TGCGCTTCAGCCATACTTTTCATACTCCCGCCATTCAGAGAAGAAACCAATTGTCCATATTGCATCAGAC
ATTGCCGTCACTGCGTCTTTTACTGGCTCTTCTCGCTAACCAAACCGGTAACCCCGCTTATTAAAAGCAT
TCTGTAACAAAGCGGGACCAAAGCCATGACAAAAACGCGTAACAAAAGTGTCTATAATCACGGCAGAAAA
GTCCACATTGATTATTTGCACGGCGTCACACTTTGCTATGCCATAGCATTTTTATCCATAAGATTAGCGG
ATCCTACCTGACGCTTTTTATCGCAACTCTCTACTGTTTCTCCATACCCGTTTTTTGGGCTAACAGGAGG
AATTAACCATGAACATCGAACTGCAGAGCCCGAAAGTGCGTAAACTGATTGAGGAATTCGGTTACGCGAA
AACCTGGTACGAACAATATGAAAAGGAGCGTAGCGAGTTTGACCAGGATTGGGAAGACGCGAGCGAGCTG
ACCCTGCCGTACCTGTATCCGCCGGGTATCAGCAGCGGCAGCGATATTCAAGAGCAGCTGCCGACCCCGT
ATAACAGCATTGGTCCGGCGAGCGTTAACGCGCTGGCGAGCAAACTGCTGCTGGCGCTGCTGCCGCCGAC
CGGCGTGTTCTTTCGTCTGCTGCCGGACGATGAGGAAGTTACCGACCTGAGCGAGGAAGAGCTGAAGCAG
CTGGACAAAGAACTGAGCAAGCTGGAGCAAGATGTGGTTCAGTACATCAACGAAAAAGCGCTGCGTATTC
CGGTGTTCGAGGCGCTGAAGTACCTGATCGTGACCGGTAACGTTGGCATGTATAAAGTGCCGAACGGTAG
CTTCAAGGTTTTTGCGCCGTACCAATATGTGGTTCAGCGTGACTATGTTGGTAACATCCTGACCGCGGCG
ATCAAAGAACGTATTGGCTTTAACGCGCTGCCGCAAGACGTGCAGGAAAAGATTGAAGAGGCGGTTGATG
AGAACACCAACGAAGAGCAAAGCGAAAACAAAGAGGTGGATATCTACACCTTCATTCTGCGTACCAACAA
CAACAGCTTTACCGTTTGGCAGGAAATCAACAAATATGTGCTGGAGGACACCGTTAAGACCTACACCAAG
GATAAACTGCCGTATATCTTCCTGCGTTGGACCACCATTAACAGCGAGGACTACGGTCGTGGCCACGTGC
AGCAATATCTGGGTGATCTGCGTAGCCTGGAAGGCCTGACCCAGAGCATCGTTGAGGGTGCGGGCATTAG
CGCGCTGACCCTGTTTGGTGTGCGTCCGGGTAGCACCCTGAAAGTTGAAGACCTGAACAACGCGAGCAAC
GGCGAGTTTGTGCTGGGCGATCTGGAACGTGAGATCAGCACCCTGCAAATTCAGAAGGCGGGTGACTACC
AAGTTGCGATGACCCTGATCCAGCAACTGGAGCAGCGTCTGGCGCGTGCGTTTCTGATGCTGGGTGGCCA
AATTCGTGATAGCGAACGTACCACCGCGACCGAGGTGCGCCAAGTTGCGGCGGAACTGGAGGCGACCCTG
GGTGGCGTGTACAGCGTTCTGGCGGCGGAATTCCAAAAACCGCTGATCACCCTGGTGCTGCAGGAGATGA
TGCCGGACGTTCTGAAGTTTACCACCCCGACCATTACCACCGGCATCACCGCGATTAGCCGTGAACGTGA
TTACCAGAACCTGAACGTGATGGTTCAAACCATCGCGCAGCTGGGTCCGGAAGTGATGAGCCAATATCTG
AACATTAGCGGCTTCCTGAGCCAGCTGGCGACCAGCCTGGGTATGGACCCGGCGGGCGTGGTTCGTACCG
ATGAAGAGATCCAGGCGATTCAGCAACAGCAACAGCAAATGATGATGCAGCAACAGGCGATGCAACAGGC
GCTGCAAACCGGTGGCAAAGTGGTTGAAGAGGGTGCGCGTAACAGCAACAAGGGTACCCAGAACGGCTAA
TGCCAGGCATCAAATTAAGCAGAAGGCCATCCTGACGGATGGCCTTTTTGCGTTTCTACAAACTCTTTTG
TTTATTTTTCTAAATACATTCAAATATGTATCCGCTCATGAGACAATAACCCTGATAAATGCTTCAATAA
TATTGAAAAAGGAAGAGTATGAGTATTCAACATTTCCGTGTCGCCCTTATTCCCTTTTTTGCGGCATTTT
GCCTTCCTGTTTTTGCTCACCCAGAAACGCTGGTGAAAGTAAAAGATGCTGAAGATCAGTTGGGTGCACG
AGTGGGTTACATCGAACTGGATCTCAACAGCGGTAAGATCCTTGAGAGTTTTCGCCCCGAAGAACGTTTT
CCAATGATGAGCACTTTTAAAGTTCTGCTATGTGGCGCGGTATTATCCCGTGTTGACGCCGGGCAAGAGC
AACTCGGTCGCCGCATACACTATTCTCAGAATGACTTGGTTGAGTACTCACCAGTCACAGAAAAGCATCT
TACGGATGGCATGACAGTAAGAGAATTATGCAGTGCTGCCATAACCATGAGTGATAACACTGCGGCCAAC
TTACTTCTGACAACGATCGGAGGACCGAAGGAGCTAACCGCTTTTTTGCACAACATGGGGGATCATGTAA
CTCGCCTTGATCGTTGGGAACCGGAGCTGAATGAAGCCATACCAAACGACGAGCGTGACACCACGATGCC
TGTAGCAATGGCAACAACGTTGCGCAAACTATTAACTGGCGAACTACTTACTCTAGCTTCCCGGCAACAA
TTAATAGACTGGATGGAGGCGGATAAAGTTGCAGGACCACTTCTGCGCTCGGCCCTTCCGGCTGGCTGGT
TTATTGCTGATAAATCTGGAGCCGGTGAGCGTGGGTCTCGCGGTATCATTGCAGCACTGGGGCCAGATGG
TAAGCCCTCCCGTATCGTAGTTATCTACACGACGGGGAGTCAGGCAACTATGGATGAACGAAATAGACAG
ATCGCTGAGATAGGTGCCTCACTGATTAAGCATTGGTAACTGTCAGACCAAGTTTACTCATATATACTTT
AGATTGATTTAAAACTTCATTTTTAATTTAAAAGGATCTAGGTGAAGATCCTTTTTGATAATCTCATGAC
CAAAATCCCTTAACGTGAGTTTTCGTTCCACTGAGCGTCAGACCCCGTAGAAAAGATCAAAGGATCTTCT
TGAGATCCTTTTTTTCTGCGCGTAATCTGCTGCTTGCAAACAAAAAAACCACCGCTACCAGCGGTGGTTT
GTTTGCCGGATCAAGAGCTACCAACTCTTTTTCCGAAGGTAACTGGCTTCAGCAGAGCGCAGATACCAAA
TACTGTCCTTCTAGTGTAGCCGTAGTTAGGCCACCACTTCAAGAACTCTGTAGCACCGCCTACATACCTC
GCTCTGCTAATCCTGTTACCAGTGGCTGCTGCCAGTGGCGATAAGTCGTGTCTTACCGGGTTGGACTCAA
GACGATAGTTACCGGATAAGGCGCAGCGGTCGGGCTGAACGGGGGGTTCGTGCACACAGCCCAGCTTGGA
GCGAACGACCTACACCGAACTGAGATACCTACAGCGTGAGCTATGAGAAAGCGCCACGCTTCCCGAAGGG
AGAAAGGCGGACAGGTATCCGGTAAGCGGCAGGGTCGGAACAGGAGAGCGCACGAGGGAGCTTCCAGGGG
GAAACGCCTGGTATCTTTATAGTCCTGTCGGGTTTCGCCACCTCTGACTTGAGCGTCGATTTTTGTGATG
CTCGTCAGGGGGGCGGAGCCTATGGAAAAACGCCAGCAACGCGGCCTTTTTACGGTTCCTGGCCTTTTGC
TGGCCTTTTGCTCACATGTTCTTTCCTGCGTTATCCCCTGATTCTGTGGATAACCGTATTACCGCCTTTG
AGTGAGCTGATACCGCTCGCCGCAGCCGAACGACCGAGCGCAGCGAGTCAGTGAGCGAGGAAGCGGAAGA
GCGCCTGATGCGGTATTTTCTCCTTACGCATCTGTGCGGTATTTCACACCGCATATGGTGCACTCTCAGT
ACAATCTGCTCTGATGCCGCATAGTTAAGCCAGTATACACTCCGCTATCGCTACGTGACTGGGTCATGGC
TGCGCCCCGACA
Features (pLannotate 1.2.2; 8 found; start..end, strand, type, name):
     94..134     -  CDS            rop (fragment): Rop protein, which maintains plasmids at low copy number; rop
    256..1134    -  CDS            araC: L-arabinose regulatory protein; araC
   1161..1445    +  promoter       araBAD promoter: araBAD; promoter of the L-arabinose operon of E. coli; the araC regulatory gene is transcribed in the opposite direction (Guzman et al., 1995)
   3101..3128    +  terminator     rrnB T2 terminator: transcription terminator T2 from the E. coli rrnB gene
   3147..3238    +  promoter       AmpR promoter: bla
   3239..4099    +  CDS            AmpR: β-lactamase; bla; confers resistance to ampicillin, carbenicillin, and related antibiotics
   4270..4858    +  rep_origin     ori: high-copy-number ColE1/pMB1/pBR322/pUC origin of replication
   5044..5184    -  misc_feature   bom: basis of mobility region from pBR322
