[The description below was written by a language model from this plasmid's Addgene catalogue record and pLannotate feature annotations shown in this document.]
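Description:
Portal_prophage_Desulfurococcales_archaeon is a 5,192 bp bacterial expression plasmid built on a pBAD backbone, carrying a 1,602 bp insert that encodes the portal protein of a prophage found in Desulfurococcales archaeon ex4484_217_2. The insert was introduced by Gibson assembly. The automated annotation does not label the portal coding sequence itself, but the unannotated stretch between the araBAD promoter and the rrnB T2 terminator is large enough to hold it, which is consistent with the gene sitting under arabinose control. The record lists no epitope or purification tags.

Expression relies on the standard pBAD arrangement. The araC regulator is transcribed divergently from the araBAD promoter, keeping transcription low in the absence of L-arabinose and activating it when the sugar is supplied, so that a potentially toxic or immunity-triggering protein can be produced on demand in E. coli. The rrnB T2 terminator ends the transcript. The plasmid replicates from a ColE1/pMB1-type origin and is catalogued as high copy. Only a short fragment of rop remains, and the pBR322 bom (basis of mobility) region is present. Selection is through β-lactamase (AmpR) driven by its own promoter, conferring ampicillin resistance.

The construct comes from a study of prokaryotic innate immunity based on pattern recognition of conserved viral proteins. In that context, it would plausibly serve to express a single viral structural protein, here the portal, in bacteria to test whether it is recognised by a defence system. However, the record states only the identity of the insert and does not specify the assay.
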