Addgene plasmid #188816: Portal_prophage_Desulfurococcales_archaeon
Purpose: Portal protein from Desulfurococcales archaeon ex4484_217_2 prophage
Depositing lab: Feng Zhang. Depositing organization: Broad Institute. Publication: Prokaryotic innate immunity through pattern recognition of conserved viral proteins. Gao LA, Wilkinson ME, Strecker J, Makarova KS, Macrae RK, Koonin EV, Zhang F. Science. 2022 Aug 12;377(6607):eabm4096. doi: 10.1126/science.abm4096. Epub 2022 Aug 12. PubMed 35951700.
Backbone
  Vector backbone: pBAD
  Backbone size w/o insert (bp): 3590
  Total vector size (bp): 5192
  Vector type: Bacterial Expression
Growth in bacteria
  Bacterial resistance: Ampicillin, 100 μg/mL
  Growth temperature: 37°C
  Growth strain: DH5alpha
  Copy number: High Copy
Gene/Insert
  Gene/Insert name: Portal
  Insert size (bp): 1602
  GenBank ID: OYT57739.1
  Cloning method: Gibson Cloning
  Sequencing primers: 5′ N/A
Terms and licenses: Academic/Nonprofit Terms; Industry Terms: Not Available to Industry
How to cite: Portal_prophage_Desulfurococcales_archaeon was a gift from Feng Zhang (Addgene plasmid # 188816 ; http://n2t.net/addgene:188816 ; RRID:Addgene_188816)
